Addgene plasmid #122582: pGT-S1
Purpose: MAGIC donor plasmid (RSF1010 oriR with beta-lactamase/sfGFP payload)
Depositing lab: Harris Wang. Depositing organization: Columbia University. Publication: Metagenomic engineering of the mammalian gut microbiome in situ. Ronda C, Chen SP, Cabral V, Yaung SJ, Wang HH. Nat Methods. 2019 Feb;16(2):167-170. doi: 10.1038/s41592-018-0301-y. Epub 2019 Jan 14. PubMed 30643213.
Backbone
  Vector backbone: RSF1010
  Backbone size w/o insert (bp): 6200
  Total vector size (bp): 8012
  Vector type: Bacterial Expression, Synthetic Biology
Growth in bacteria
  Bacterial resistance: Ampicillin, 100 μg/mL
  Growth temperature: 37°C
  Growth strain: DH5alpha
  Copy number: Low Copy
Gene/Insert
  Gene/Insert name: beta-lactamase/sfGFP
  Species: Synthetic
  Insert size (bp): 1614
  Cloning method: Gibson Cloning
  Sequencing primers: 5′ AATTGCCTACTGAGCGCTGC; 3′ AGCGTACGCCTGGTCGAGC
Terms and licenses: Academic/Nonprofit Terms; Industry Terms: Not Available to Industry
Depositor comments: See supplemental tables of the referenced paper for more information on each plasmid.
How to cite: pGT-S1 was a gift from Harris Wang (Addgene plasmid # 122582 ; http://n2t.net/addgene:122582 ; RRID:Addgene_122582)
