[The description below was written by a language model from this plasmid's Addgene catalogue record and pLannotate feature annotations shown in this document.]
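Description:
pGT-S1 is an 8,012 bp low-copy bacterial plasmid built on the broad-host-range replicon RSF1010 and described as a donor plasmid for the MAGIC system, which was developed for engineering the mammalian gut microbiome in situ. Replication depends on the RSF1010 oriV together with the plasmid's own replication proteins. The feature table identifies repA, repB and repC (the last annotated as a fragment spanning the sequence origin), along with an R1162-like antisense RNA of the kind that regulates this replicon family. Because RSF1010 supplies its own replication initiation functions, it can be maintained in a wide range of bacterial species, not just E. coli. The plasmid also keeps the RSF1010 mobilisation region, with oriT flanked by mobC and mobB. These elements allow the plasmid to be transferred by conjugation when a helper conjugative system is supplied in trans; no such transfer machinery is annotated on the plasmid itself.

The payload is a synthetic insert of about 1.6 kb, added by Gibson assembly, that places a β-lactamase (AmpR) coding sequence directly upstream of superfolder GFP on the same strand, followed by the rrnB T1 terminator. This layout suggests that the two genes are transcribed as one unit, but no promoter is annotated and the record does not say what drives expression. β-lactamase provides ampicillin or carbenicillin selection, both for propagating the plasmid and for recovering recipients, while sfGFP gives a fluorescent marker for identifying or sorting bacteria that have received it. Together these features suit pGT-S1 to delivering a selectable, trackable cassette from a donor strain into diverse recipient bacteria.
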