Features (pLannotate 1.2.2; 12 found; start..end, strand, type, name):
    914..1774    +  CDS            AmpR: β-lactamase; bla; confers resistance to ampicillin, carbenicillin, and related antibiotics
   1811..2524    +  CDS            superfolder GFP: GFP variant that folds robustly even when fused to poorly folded proteins (Pédelacq et al., 2006)
   2584..2630    +  terminator     rrnB T1 terminator: transcription terminator T1 from the E. coli rrnB gene
   2640..2717    -  CDS            YPQR_ACICA (fragment): Protein inferred from homology: Swiss-Prot protein existence level 3. From Acinetobacter calcoaceticus.
   3405..3799    -  rep_origin     RSF1010 oriV: replication origin of the broad-host-range plasmid RSF1010; requires the RSF1010 RepA/B/C proteins for replication (Scholz et al., 1989)
   3829..4110    -  CDS            mobC: MOBC_ECOLX - Protein predicted: Swiss-Prot protein existence level 4. This protein is essential to promote the specific transfer of the plasmid in the presence of conjugative plasmids. From Escherichia coli.
   4141..4228    +  oriT           RSF1010 oriT: origin of transfer of the broad-host-range plasmid RSF1010 (Scholz et al., 1989)
   5057..5467    +  CDS            mobB: MOBB2_ECOLX - Protein predicted: Swiss-Prot protein existence level 4. This protein is essential to promote the specific transfer of the plasmid in the presence of conjugative plasmids. From Escherichia coli.
   5467..6438    +  CDS            RSF1010 RepB: replication protein B of the broad-host-range plasmid RSF1010 (Scholz et al., 1989); repB
   6881..6955    +  ncRNA          Plasmid R1162: Accession: RF00043 - R1162-like plasmid antisense RNA
   6949..7788    +  CDS            RSF1010 RepA: replication protein A of the broad-host-range plasmid RSF1010 (Scholz et al., 1989); repA
   7775..614     +  CDS            RSF1010 RepC (fragment) (across the origin): replication protein C of the broad-host-range plasmid RSF1010 (Scholz et al., 1989); repC
>Addgene plasmid #122582 | pGT-S1 | addgene full sequence | sequence record 243864 | Addgene NGS Result
TGCTTGGCCCGGAACCCAAGACCGAAGGCGGACGGCAGCTCCGGCTGTTCCTGGAACCCAAGTGGGAGGC
CGTCACCGCTGATGCCATGGTGGTCAAAGGTAGCTATCGGGCGCTGGCAAAGGAAATCGGGGCAGAGGTC
GATAGTGGTGGGGCGCTCAAGCACATACAGGACTGCATCGAGCGCCTTTGGAAGGTATCCATCATCGCCC
AGAATGGCCGCAAGCGGCAGGGGTTTCGGCTGCTGTCGGAGTACGCCAGCGACGAGGCGGACGGGCGCCT
GTACGTGGCCCTGAACCCCTTGATCGCGCAGGCCGTCATGGGTGGCGGCCAGCATGTGCGCATCAGCATG
GACGAGGTGCGGGCGCTGGACAGCGAAACCGCCCGCCTGCTGCACCAGCGGCTGTGTGGCTGGATCGACC
CCGGCAAAACCGGCAAGGCTTCCATAGATACCTTGTGCGGCTATGTCTGGCCGTCAGAGGCCAGTGGTTC
GACCATGCGCAAGCGCCGCCAGCGGGTGCGCGAGGCGTTGCCGGAGCTGGTCGCGCTGGGCTGGACGGTA
ACCGAGTTCGCGGCGGGCAAGTACGACATCACCCGGCCCAAGGCGGCAGGCTGACCCCCCCCACTCTATT
GTAAACAAGACATTTTTATCTTTTATATTCAATGGCTTATTTTCCTGCTAATTGGTAATACCATGAAAAA
TACCATGCTCAGAAAAGGCTTAACAATATTTTGAAAAATTGCCTACTGAGCGCTGCCGCACAGCTCCATA
GGCCGAGATGCAATAAATTAAGGAGAGGTTATACTCTAGAGTAGTAGATTATTTTAGGAATTTAGATGTT
TTGTATGAAATAGATGCTTCGTATGGAATTAATGAAATTTTTAGTCAGGTAAAAAAGGTAATAGGAGAAT
ATTATGAGTATTCAACATTTCCGTGTCGCCCTTATTCCCTTTTTTGCGGCATTTTGCCTTCCTGTTTTTG
CTCACCCAGAAACGCTGGTGAAAGTAAAAGATGCTGAAGATCAGTTGGGTGCACGAGTGGGTTACATCGA
ACTGGATCTCAACAGCGGTAAGATCCTTGAGAGTTTTCGCCCCGAAGAACGTTTTCCAATGATGAGCACT
TTTAAAGTTCTGCTATGTGGCGCGGTATTATCCCGTATTGACGCCGGGCAAGAGCAACTCGGTCGCCGCA
TACACTATTCTCAGAATGACTTGGTTGAGTACTCACCAGTCACAGAAAAGCATCTTACGGATGGCATGAC
AGTAAGAGAATTATGCAGTGCTGCCATAACCATGAGTGATAACACTGCGGCCAACTTACTTCTGACAACG
ATCGGAGGACCGAAGGAGCTAACCGCTTTTTTGCACAACATGGGGGATCATGTAACTCGCCTTGATCGTT
GGGAACCGGAGCTGAATGAAGCCATACCAAACGACGAGCGTGACACCACGATGCCTGTAGCAATGGCAAC
AACGTTGCGCAAACTATTAACTGGCGAACTACTTACTCTAGCTTCCCGGCAACAATTAATAGACTGGATG
GAGGCGGATAAAGTTGCAGGACCACTTCTGCGCTCGGCCCTTCCGGCTGGCTGGTTTATTGCTGATAAAT
CTGGAGCCGGTGAGCGTGGGTCTCGCGGTATCATTGCAGCACTGGGGCCAGATGGTAAGCCCTCCCGTAT
CGTAGTTATCTACACGACGGGGAGTCAGGCAACTATGGATGAACGAAATAGACAGATCGCTGAGATAGGT
GCCTCACTGATTAAGCATTGGTAAATTATATTTAAACTCAATTTAAAGTAGGGAGAATAGATGCGTAAAG
GCGAAGAGCTGTTCACTGGTTTCGTCACTATTCTGGTGGAACTGGATGGTGATGTCAACGGTCATAAGTT
TTCCGTGCGTGGCGAGGGTGAAGGTGACGCAACTAATGGTAAACTGACGCTGAAGTTCATCTGTACTACT
GGTAAACTGCCGGTACCTTGGCCGACTCTGGTAACGACGCTGACTTATGGTGTTCAGTGCTTTGCTCGTT
ATCCGGACCACATGAAGCAGCATGACTTCTTCAAGTCCGCCATGCCGGAAGGCTATGTGCAGGAACGCAC
GATTTCCTTTAAGGATGACGGCACGTACAAAACGCGTGCGGAAGTGAAATTTGAAGGCGATACCCTGGTA
AACCGCATTGAGCTGAAAGGCATTGACTTTAAAGAAGACGGCAATATCCTGGGCCATAAGCTGGAATACA
ATTTTAACAGCCACAATGTTTACATCACCGCCGATAAACAAAAAAATGGCATTAAAGCGAATTTTAAAAT
TCGCCACAACGTGGAGGATGGCAGCGTGCAGCTGGCTGATCACTACCAGCAAAACACTCCAATCGGTGAT
GGTCCTGTTCTGCTGCCAGACAATCACTATCTGAGCACGCAAAGCGTTCTGTCTAAAGATCCGAACGAGA
AACGCGATCACATGGTTCTGCTGGAGTTCGTAACCGCAGCGGGCATCACGCATGGTATGGATGAACTGTA
CAAATAAAAACAATAGGCCACATGCAACTGTCTAGAATGCGAGAGTAGGGAACTGCCAGGCATCAAATAA
AACGAAAGGCTCAGTCGAAAGACTGGGCCTTTCGTTTTATCTGTTGTTTGGCTCGACCAGGCGTACGCTT
ATGGGTGCCTTTCCGCAGCTTGGAACGCGGATGGAGAAGAGGAGCAACGCGATCTAGCTATCGCGGCCGC
GATCAAGCAGGTGCGACAGACGTCATACTAGATATCAAGCGACTTCTCCTATCCCCTGGGAACACATCAA
TCTCACCGGAGAATATCGCTGGCCAAAGCCTTAGCGTAGGATTCCGCCCCTTCCCGCAAACGACCCCAAA
CAGGAAACGCAGCTGAAACGGGAAGCTCAACACCCACTGACGCATGGGTTGTTCAGGCAGTACTTCATCA
ACCAGCAAGGCGGCACTTTCGGCCATCCGCCGCGCCCCACAGCTCGGGCAGAAACCGCGACGCTTACAGC
TGAAAGCGACCAGGTGCTCGGCGTGGCAAGACTCGCAGCGAACCCGCAGAAAGCCATGCTCCAGCCGCCC
GCATTGGAGAAATTCTTCAAATTCCCGTTGCACATAGCCCGGCAATTCCTTTCCCTGCTCTGCCATAAGC
GCAGCGAATGCCGGGTAATACTCGTCAACGATCTGATAGAGAAGGGTTTGCTCGGGTCGGTGGCTCTGGT
AACGACCAGTATCCCGATCCCGGCTGGCCGTCCTGGCCGCCACATGAGGCATGTTCCGCGTCCTTGCAAT
ACTGTGTTTACATACAGTCTATCGCTTAGCGGAAAGTTCTTTTACCCTCAGCCGAAATGCCTGCCGTTGC
TAGACATTGCCAGCCAGTGCCCGTCACTCCCGTACTAACTGTCACGAACCCCTGCAATAACTGTCACGCC
CCCCTGCAATAACTGTCACGAACCCCTGCAATAACTGTCACGCCCCCAAACCTGCAAACCCAGCAGGGGC
GGGGGCTGGCGGGGTGTTGGAAAAATCCATCCATGATTATCTAAGAATAATCCACTAGGCGCGGTTATCA
GCGCCCTTGTGGGGCGCTGCTGCCCTTGCCCAATATGCCCGGCCAGAGGCCGGATAGCTGGTCTATTCGC
TGCGCTAGGCTACACACCGCCCCACCGCTGCGCGGCAGGGGGAAAGGCGGGCAAAGCCCGCTAAACCCCA
CACCAAACCCCGCAGAAATACGCTGGAGCGCTTTTAGCCGCTTTAGCGGCCTTTCCCCCTACCCGAAGGG
TGGGGGCGCGTGTGCAGCCCCGCAGGGCCTGTCTCGGTCGATCATTCAGCCCGGCTCATCCTTCTGGCGT
GGCGGCAGACCGAACAAGGCGCGGTCGTGGTCGCGTTCAAGGTACGCATCCATTGCCGCCATGAGCCGAT
CCTCCGGCCACTCGCTGCTGTTCACCTTGGCCAAAATCATGGCCCCCACCAGCACCTTGCGCCTTGTTTC
GTTCTTGCGCTCTTGCTGCTGTTCCCTTGCCCGCACCCGCTGAATTTCGGCATTGATTCGCGCTCGTTGT
TCTTCGAGCTTGGCCAGCCGATCCGCCGCCTTGTTGCTCCCCTTAACCATCTTGACACCCCATTGTTAAT
GTGCTGTCTCGTAGGCTATCATGGAGGCACAGCGGCGGCAATCCCGACCCTACTTTGTAGGGGAGGGCGC
ACTTACCGGTTTCTCTTCGAGAAACTGGCCTAACGGCCACCCTTCGGGCGGTGCGCTCTCCGAGGGCCAT
TGCATGGAGCCGAAAAGCAAAAGCAACAGCGAGGCAGCATGGCGATTTATCACCTTACGGCGAAAACCGG
CAGCAGGTCGGGCGGCCAATCGGCCAGGGCCAAGGCCGACTACATCCAGCGCGAAGGCAAGTATGCCCGC
GACATGGATGAAGTCTTGCACGCCGAATCCGGGCACATGCCGGAGTTCGTCGAGCGGCCCGCCGACTACT
GGGATGCTGCCGACCTGTATGAACGCGCCAATGGGCGGCTGTTCAAGGAGGTCGAATTTGCCCTGCCGGT
CGAGCTGACCCTCGACCAGCAGAAGGCGCTGGCGTCCGAGTTCGCCCAGCACCTGACCGGTGCCGAGCGC
CTGCCGTATACGCTGGCCATCCATGCCGGTGGCGGCGAGAACCCGCACTGCCACCTGATGATCTCCGAGC
GGATCAATGACGGCATCGAGCGGCCCGCCGCTCAGTGGTTCAAGCGGTACAACGGCAAGACCCCGGAGAA
GGGCGGGGCACAGAAGACCGAAGCGCTCAAGCCCAAGGCATGGCTTGAGCAGACCCGCGAGGCATGGGCC
GACCATGCCAACCGGGCATTAGAGCGGGCTGGCCACGACGCCCGCATTGACCACAGAACACTTGAGGCGC
AGGGCATCGAGCGCCTGCCCGGTGTTCACCTGGGGCCGAACGTGGTGGAGATGGAAGGCCGGGGCATCCG
CACCGACCGGGCAGACGTGGCCCTGAACATCGACACCGCCAACGCCCAGATCATCGACTTACAGGAATAC
CGGGAGGCAATAGACCATGAACGCAATCGACAGAGTGAAGAAATCCAGAGGCATCAACGAGTTAGCGGAG
CAGATCGAACCGCTGGCCCAGAGCATGGCGACACTGGCCGACGAAGCCCGGCAGGTCATGAGCCAGACCC
AGCAGGCCAGCGAGGCGCAGGCGGCGGAGTGGCTGAAAGCCCAGCGCCAGACAGGGGCGGCATGGGTGGA
GCTGGCCAAAGAGTTGCGGGAGGTAGCCGCCGAGGTGAGCAGCGCCGCGCAGAGCGCCCGGAGCGCGTCG
CGGGGGTGGCACTGGAAGCTATGGCTAACCGTGATGCTGGCTTCCATGATGCCTACGGTGGTGCTGCTGA
TCGCATCGTTGCTCTTGCTCGACCTGACGCCACTGACAACCGAGGACGGCTCGATCTGGCTGCGCTTGGT
GGCCCGATGAAGAACGACAGGACTTTGCAGGCCATAGGCCGACAGCTCAAGGCCATGGGCTGTGAGCGCT
TCGATATCGGCGTCAGGGACGCCACCACCGGCCAGATGATGAACCGGGAATGGTCAGCCGCCGAAGTGCT
CCAGAACACGCCATGGCTCAAGCGGATGAATGCCCAGGGCAATGACGTGTATATCAGGCCCGCCGAGCAG
GAGCGGCATGGTCTGGTGCTGGTGGACGACCTCAGCGAGTTTGACCTGGATGACATGAAAGCCGAGGGCC
GGGAGCCTGCCCTGGTAGTGGAAACCAGCCCGAAGAACTATCAGGCATGGGTCAAGGTGGCCGACGCCGC
AGGCGGTGAACTTCGGGGGCAGATTGCCCGGACGCTGGCCAGCGAGTACGACGCCGACCCGGCCAGCGCC
GACAGCCGCCACTATGGCCGCTTGGCGGGCTTCACCAACCGCAAGGACAAGCACACCACCCGCGCCGGTT
ATCAGCCGTGGGTGCTGCTGCGTGAATCCAAGGGCAAGACCGCCACCGCTGGCCCGGCGCTGGTGCAGCA
GGCTGGCCAGCAGATCGAGCAGGCCCAGCGGCAGCAGGAGAAGGCCCGCAGGCTGGCCAGCCTCGAACTG
CCCGAGCGGCAGCTTAGCCGCCACCGGCGCACGGCGCTGGACGAGTACCGCAGCGAGATGGCCGGGCTGG
TCAAGCGCTTCGGTGATGACCTCAGCAAGTGCGACTTTATCGCCGCGCAGAAGCTGGCCAGCCGGGGCCG
CAGTGCCGAGGAAATCGGCAAGGCCATGGCCGAGGCCAGCCCAGCGCTGGCAGAGCGCAAGCCCGGCCAC
GAAGCGGATTACATCGAGCGCACCGTCAGCAAGGTCATGGGTCTGCCCAGCGTCCAGCTTGCGCGGGCCG
AGCTGGCACGGGCACCGGCACCCCGCCAGCGAGGCATGGACAGGGGCGGGCCAGATTTCAGCATGTAGTG
CTTGCGTTGGTACTCACGCCTGTTATACTATGAGTACTCACGCACAGAAGGGGGTTTTATGGAATACGAA
AAAAGCGCTTCAGGGTCGGTCTACCTGATCAAAAGTGACAAGGGCTATTGGTTGCCCGGTGGCTTTGGTT
ATACGTCAAACAAGGCCGAGGCTGGCCGCTTTTCAGTCGCTGATATGGCCAGCCTTAACCTTGACGGCTG
CACCTTGTCCTTGTTCCGCGAAGACAAGCCTTTCGGCCCCGGCAAGTTTCTCGGTGACTGATATGAAAGA
CCAAAAGGACAAGCAGACCGGCGACCTGCTGGCCAGCCCTGACGCTGTACGCCAAGCGCGATATGCCGAG
CGCATGAAGGCCAAAGGGATGCGTCAGCGCAAGTTCTGGCTGACCGACGACGAATACGAGGCGCTGCGCG
AGTGCCTGGAAGAACTCAGAGCGGCGCAGGGCGGGGGTAGTGACCCCGCCAGCGCCTAACCACCAACTGC
CTGCAAAGGAGGCAATCAATGGCTACCCATAAGCCTATCAATATTCTGGAGGCGTTCGCAGCAGCGCCGC
CACCGCTGGACTACGTTTTGCCCAACATGGTGGCCGGTACGGTCGGGGCGCTGGTGTCGCCCGGTGGTGC
CGGTAAATCCATGCTGGCCCTGCAACTGGCCGCACAGATTGCAGGCGGGCCGGATCTGCTGGAGGTGGGC
GAACTGCCCACCGGCCCGGTGATCTACCTGCCCGCCGAAGACCCGCCCACCGCCATTCATCACCGCCTGC
ACGCCCTTGGGGCGCACCTCAGCGCCGAGGAACGGCAAGCCGTGGCTGACGGCCTGCTGATCCAGCCGCT
GATCGGCAGCCTGCCCAACATCATGGCCCCGGAGTGGTTCGACGGCCTCAAGCGCGCCGCCGAGGGCCGC
CGCCTGATGGTGCTGGACACGCTGCGCCGGTTCCACATCGAGGAAGAAAACGCCAGCGGCCCCATGGCCC
AGGTCATCGGTCGCATGGAGGCCATCGCCGCCGATACCGGGTGCTCTATCGTGTTCCTGCACCATGCCAG
CAAGGGCGCGGCCATGATGGGCGCAGGCGACCAGCAGCAGGCCAGCCGGGGCAGCTCGGTACTGGTCGAT
AACATCCGCTGGCAGTCCTACCTGTCGAGCATGACCAGCGCCGAGGCCGAGGAATGGGGTGTGGACGACG
ACCAGCGCCGGTTCTTCGTCCGCTTCGGTGTGAGCAAGGCCAACTATGGCGCACCGTTCGCTGATCGGTG
GTTCAGGCGGCATGACGGCGGGGTGCTCAAGCCCGCCGTGCTGGAGAGGCAGCGCAAGAGCAAGGGGGTG
CCCCGTGGTGAAGCCTAAGAACAAGCACAGCCTCAGCCACGTCCGGCACGACCCGGCGCACTGTCTGGCC
CCCGGCCTGTTCCGTGCCCTCAAGCGGGGCGAGCGCAAGCGCAGCAAGCTGGACGTGACGTATGACTACG
GCGACGGCAAGCGGATCGAGTTCAGCGGCCCGGAGCCGCTGGGCGCTGATGATCTGCGCATCCTGCAAGG
GCTGGTGGCCATGGCTGGGCCTAATGGCCTAG
